>Addgene plasmid #122613 | TC358 | depositor full sequence | sequence record 233914 | TC358 sequence 4836 bps
AACTATTCTCATTTAAATTTTCAGAGCTTAAAAATGGCTGAAATCACTCACAACGATGGATACGCTAACA
ACTTGGAAATGAAATAAGCTTGCATGCCCGTCTTCACTCGAGTTTACTCCCTATCAGTGATAGAGAACGT
ATGAAGAGTTTACTCCCTATCAGTGATAGAGAACGTATGCAGACTTTACTCCCTATCAGTGATAGAGAAC
GTATAAGGAGTTTACTCCCTATCAGTGATAGAGAACGTATGACCAGTTTACTCCCTATCAGTGATAGAGA
ACGTATCTACAGTTTACTCCCTATCAGTGATAGAGAACGTATATCCAGTTTACTCCCTATCAGTGATAGA
GAACGTATGTCGAGGTAGGCGTGATCGATTTTTTGCAAATTACGAGCGTTGTAGGGGGCGGAGCGATAGG
TCCTATAGGTTTTGGTATATCATCATTCATTCATTCATTGGTACATTCATTTACCCACCTTCCTCTTTCT
GAGCTTCTCTGGAGTTCTGTGCTTCCTTTTTCCCTTATCTTTATACTGTAATTTTTAACTTTCAGCCGGT
AGAAAAAATGAGTAAAGGAGAAGAACTTTTCACTGGAGTTGTCCCAATTCTTGTTGAATTAGATGGTGAT
GTTAATGGGCACAAATTTTCTGTCAGTGGAGAGGGTGAAGGTGATGCAACATACGGAAAACTTACCCTTA
AATTTATTTGCACTACTGGAAAACTACCTGTTCCATGGGTAAGTTTAAACATATATATACTAACTAACCC
TGATTATTTAAATTTTCAGCCAACACTTGTCACTACTTTCTGTTATGGTGTTCAATGCTTCTCGAGATAC
CCAGATCATATGAAACGGCATGACTTTTTCAAGAGTGCCATGCCCGAAGGTTATGTACAGGAAAGAACTA
TATTTTTCAAAGATGACGGGAACTACAAGACACGTAAGTTTAAACAGTTCGGTACTAACTAACCATACAT
ATTTAAATTTTCAGGTGCTGAAGTCAAGTTTGAAGGTGATACCCTTGTTAATAGAATCGAGTTAAAAGGT
ATTGATTTTAAAGAAGATGGAAACATTCTTGGACACAAATTGGAATACAACTATAACTCACACAATGTAT
ACATCATGGCAGACAAACAAAAGAATGGAATCAAAGTTGTAAGTTTAAACATGATTTTACTAACTAACTA
ATCTGATTTAAATTTTCAGAACTTCAAAATTAGACACAACATTGAAGATGGAAGCGTTCAACTAGCAGAC
CATTATCAACAAAATACTCCAATTGGCGATGGCCCTGTCCTTTTACCAGACAACCATTACCTGTCCACAC
AATCTGCCCTTTCGAAAGATCCCAACGAAAAGAGAGACCACATGGTCCTTCTTGAGTTTGTAACAGCTGC
TGGGATTACACATGGCATGGATGAACTATACAAATAGCATTCGTAGAATTCCAACTGAGCGCCGGTCGCT
ACCATTACCAACTTGTCTGGTGTCAAAAATAATAGGGGCCGCTGTCATCAGAGTAAGTTTAAACTGAGTT
CTACTAACTAACGAGTAATATTTAAATTTTCAGCATCTCGCGCCCGTGCCTCTGACTTCTAAGTCCAATT
ACTCTTCAACATCCCTACATGCTCTTTCTCCCTGTGCTCCCACCCCCTATTTTTGTTATTATCAAAAAAC
TTCTCTTAATTTCTTTGTTTTTTAGCTTCTTTTAAGTCACCTCTAACAATGAAATTGTGTAGATTCAAAA
ATAGAATTAATTCGTAATAAAAAGTCGAAAAAAATTGTGCTCCCTCCCCCCATTAATAATAATTCTATCC
CAAAATCTACACAATGTTCTGTGTACACTTCTTATGTTTTTTACTTCTGATAAATTTTTTTGAAACATCA
TAGAAAAAACCGCACACAAAATACCTTATCATATGTTACGTTTCAGTTTATGACCGCAATTTTTATTTCT
TCGCACGTCTGGGCCTCTCATGACGTCAAATCATGCTCATCGTGAAAAAGTTTTGGAGTATTTTTGGAAT
TTTTCAATCAAGTGAAAGTTTATGAAATTAATTTTCCTGCTTTTGCTTTTTGGGGTTTCCCCTATTGTTT
GTCAAGATTTCGAGGACGGCGTTTTTCTTGCTAAAATCACAAGTATTGATGAGCACGATGCAAGAAAGAT
CGGAAGAAGGTTTGGGTTTGAGGCTCAGTGGAAGGTGAGTAGAAGTTGATAATTTGAAAGTGGAGTAGTG
TCTATGGGGTTTTTGCCTTAAATGACAGAATACATTCCCAATATACCAAACATAACTGTTTCCTACTAGT
CGGCCGTACGGGCCCTTTCGTCTCGCGCGTTTCGGTGATGACGGTGAAAACCTCTGACACATGCAGCTCC
CGGAGACGGTCACAGCTTGTCTGTAAGCGGATGCCGGGAGCAGACAAGCCCGTCAGGGCGCGTCAGCGGG
TGTTGGCGGGTGTCGGGGCTGGCTTAACTATGCGGCATCAGAGCAGATTGTACTGAGAGTGCACCATATG
CGGTGTGAAATACCGCACAGATGCGTAAGGAGAAAATACCGCATCAGGCGGCCTTAAGGGCCTCGTGATA
CGCCTATTTTTATAGGTTAATGTCATGATAATAATGGTTTCTTAGACGTCAGGTGGCACTTTTCGGGGAA
ATGTGCGCGGAACCCCTATTTGTTTATTTTTCTAAATACATTCAAATATGTATCCGCTCATGAGACAATA
ACCCTGATAAATGCTTCAATAATATTGAAAAAGGAAGAGTATGAGTATTCAACATTTCCGTGTCGCCCTT
ATTCCCTTTTTTGCGGCATTTTGCCTTCCTGTTTTTGCTCACCCAGAAACGCTGGTGAAAGTAAAAGATG
CTGAAGATCAGTTGGGTGCACGAGTGGGTTACATCGAACTGGATCTCAACAGCGGTAAGATCCTTGAGAG
TTTTCGCCCCGAAGAACGTTTTCCAATGATGAGCACTTTTAAAGTTCTGCTATGTGGCGCGGTATTATCC
CGTATTGACGCCGGGCAAGAGCAACTCGGTCGCCGCATACACTATTCTCAGAATGACTTGGTTGAGTACT
CACCAGTCACAGAAAAGCATCTTACGGATGGCATGACAGTAAGAGAATTATGCAGTGCTGCCATAACCAT
GAGTGATAACACTGCGGCCAACTTACTTCTGACAACGATCGGAGGACCGAAGGAGCTAACCGCTTTTTTG
CACAACATGGGGGATCATGTAACTCGCCTTGATCGTTGGGAACCGGAGCTGAATGAAGCCATACCAAACG
ACGAGCGTGACACCACGATGCCTGTAGCAATGGCAACAACGTTGCGCAAACTATTAACTGGCGAACTACT
TACTCTAGCTTCCCGGCAACAATTAATAGACTGGATGGAGGCGGATAAAGTTGCAGGACCACTTCTGCGC
TCGGCCCTTCCGGCTGGCTGGTTTATTGCTGATAAATCTGGAGCCGGTGAGCGTGGGTCTCGCGGTATCA
TTGCAGCACTGGGGCCAGATGGTAAGCCCTCCCGTATCGTAGTTATCTACACGACGGGGAGTCAGGCAAC
TATGGATGAACGAAATAGACAGATCGCTGAGATAGGTGCCTCACTGATTAAGCATTGGTAACTGTCAGAC
CAAGTTTACTCATATATACTTTAGATTGATTTAAAACTTCATTTTTAATTTAAAAGGATCTAGGTGAAGA
TCCTTTTTGATAATCTCATGACCAAAATCCCTTAACGTGAGTTTTCGTTCCACTGAGCGTCAGACCCCGT
AGAAAAGATCAAAGGATCTTCTTGAGATCCTTTTTTTCTGCGCGTAATCTGCTGCTTGCAAACAAAAAAA
CCACCGCTACCAGCGGTGGTTTGTTTGCCGGATCAAGAGCTACCAACTCTTTTTCCGAAGGTAACTGGCT
TCAGCAGAGCGCAGATACCAAATACTGTCCTTCTAGTGTAGCCGTAGTTAGGCCACCACTTCAAGAACTC
TGTAGCACCGCCTACATACCTCGCTCTGCTAATCCTGTTACCAGTGGCTGCTGCCAGTGGCGATAAGTCG
TGTCTTACCGGGTTGGACTCAAGACGATAGTTACCGGATAAGGCGCAGCGGTCGGGCTGAACGGGGGGTT
CGTGCACACAGCCCAGCTTGGAGCGAACGACCTACACCGAACTGAGATACCTACAGCGTGAGCATTGAGA
AAGCGCCACGCTTCCCGAAGGGAGAAAGGCGGACAGGTATCCGGTAAGCGGCAGGGTCGGAACAGGAGAG
CGCACGAGGGAGCTTCCAGGGGGAAACGCCTGGTATCTTTATAGTCCTGTCGGGTTTCGCCACCTCTGAC
TTGAGCGTCGATTTTTGTGATGCTCGTCAGGGGGGCGGAGCCTATGGAAAAACGCCAGCAACGCGGCCTT
TTTACGGTTCCTGGCCTTTTGCTGGCCTTTTGCTCACATGTTCTTTCCTGCGTTATCCCCTGATTCTGTG
GATAACCGTATTACCGCCTTTGAGTGAGCTGATACCGCTCGCCGCAGCCGAACGACCGAGCGCAGCGAGT
CAGTGAGCGAGGAAGCGGAAGAGCGCCCAATACGCAAACCGCCTCTCCCCGCGCGTTGGCCGATTCATTA
ATGCAGCTGGCACGACAGGTTTCCCGACTGGAAAGCGGGCAGTGAGCGCAACGCAATTAATGTGAGTTAG
CTCACTCATTAGGCACCCCAGGCTTTACACTTTATGCTTCCGGCTCGTATGTTGTGTGGAATTGTGAGCG
GATAACAATTTCACACAGGAAACAGCTATGACCATGATTACGCCAAGCTGTAAGTTTAAACATGATCTTA
CTAACT
Features (pLannotate 1.2.2; 12 found; start..end, strand, type, name):
    110..373     +  promoter       TRE3GV promoter (fragment): 3rd-generation Tet-responsive promoter that can be activated by binding of Tet-On® 3G, optimized for retroviral and lentiviral vectors
    571..1431    +  CDS            sg25: sg25 is a basic (constitutively fluorescent) green fluorescent protein published in 1997, derived from Aequorea victoria.
   2052..2204    +  CDS            aex-5 (fragment): AEX5_CAEEL - Also known as kpc-3 From Caenorhabditis elegans.
   2332..2367    +  CDS            rop (fragment): Rop protein, which maintains plasmids at low copy number; rop
   2469..2568    +  misc_feature   bom (fragment): basis of mobility region from pBR322
   2666..2770    +  promoter       AmpR promoter: bla
   2771..3631    +  CDS            AmpR: β-lactamase; bla; confers resistance to ampicillin, carbenicillin, and related antibiotics
   3802..4390    +  rep_origin     ori: high-copy-number ColE1/pMB1/pBR322/pUC origin of replication
   4573..4665    +  CDS            lacI (fragment): lac repressor; lacI; The lac repressor binds to the lac operator to inhibit transcription in E. coli. This inhibition can be relieved by adding lactose or isopropyl-β-D-thiogalactopyranoside (IPTG).
   4678..4699    +  protein_bind   CAP binding site: CAP binding activates transcription in the presence of cAMP. E. coli catabolite activator protein
   4714..4744    +  promoter       lac promoter: promoter for the E. coli lac operon
   4752..4768    +  protein_bind   lac operator: The lac repressor binds to the lac operator to inhibit transcription in E. coli. This inhibition can be relieved by adding lactose or isopropyl-β-D-thiogalactopyranoside (IPTG). lac repressor encoded by lacI
