>Addgene plasmid #122613 | TC358 | addgene full sequence | sequence record 244016 | Addgene NGS Result
GCCTCTCCCCGCGCGTTGGCCGATTCATTAATGCAGCTGGCACGACAGGTTTCCCGACTGGAAAGCGGGC
AGTGAGCGCAACGCAATTAATGTGAGTTAGCTCACTCATTAGRCACCCCAGGCTTTACACTTTATGCTTC
CGGCTCGTATGTTGTGTGGAATTGTGAGCGGATAACAATTTCACACAGGAAACAGCTATGACCATGATTA
CGCCAAGCTGTAAGTTTAAACATGATCTTACTAACTAACTATTCTCATTTAAATTTTCAGAGCTTAAAAA
TGGCTGAAATCACTCACAACGATGGATACGCTAACAACTTGGAAATGAAATAAGCTTGCATGCCCGTCTT
CACTCGAGTTTACTCCCTATCAGTGATAGAGAACGTATGAAGAGTTTACTCCCTATCAGTGATAGAGAAC
GTATGCAGACTTTACTCCCTATCAGTGATAGAGAACGTATAAGGAGTTTACTCCCTATCAGTGATAGAGA
ACGTATGACCAGTTTACTCCCTATCAGTGATAGAGAACGTATCTACAGTTTACTCCCTATCAGTGATAGA
GAACGTATATCCAGTTTACTCCCTATCAGTGATAGAGAACGTATGTCGAGGTAGGCGTGATCGATTTTTT
GCAAATTACGAGCGTTGTAGGGGGCGGAGCGATAGGTCCTATAGGTTTTGGTATATCATCATTCATTCAT
TCATTGGTACATTCATTTACCCACCTTCCTCTTTCTGAGCTTCTCTGGAGTTCTGTGCTTCCTTTTTCCC
TTATCTTTATACTGTAATTTTTAACTTTCAGCCGGTAGAAAAAATGAGTAAAGGAGAAGAACTTTTCACT
GGAGTTGTCCCAATTCTTGTTGAATTAGATGGTGATGTTAATGGGCACAAATTTTCTGTCAGTGGAGAGG
GTGAAGGTGATGCAACATACGGAAAACTTACCCTTAAATTTATTTGCACTACTGGAAAACTACCTGTTCC
ATGGGTAAGTTTAAACATATATATACTAACTAACCCTGATTATTTAAATTTTCAGCCAACACTTGTCACT
ACTTTCTGTTATGGTGTTCAATGCTTCTCGAGATACCCAGATCATATGAAACGGCATGACTTTTTCAAGA
GTGCCATGCCCGAAGGTTATGTACAGGAAAGAACTATATTTTTCAAAGATGACGGGAACTACAAGACACG
TAAGTTTAAACAGTTCGGTACTAACTAACCATACATATTTAAATTTTCAGGTGCTGAAGTCAAGTTTGAA
GGTGATACCCTTGTTAATAGAATCGAGTTAAAAGGTATTGATTTTAAAGAAGATGGAAACATTCTTGGAC
ACAAATTGGAATACAACTATAACTCACACAATGTATACATCATGGCAGACAAACAAAAGAATGGAATCAA
AGTTGTAAGTTTAAACATGATTTTACTAACTAACTAATCTGATTTAAATTTTCAGAACTTCAAAATTAGA
CACAACATTGAAGATGGAAGCGTTCAACTAGCAGACCATTATCAACAAAATACTCCAATTGGCGATGGCC
CTGTCCTTTTACCAGACAACCATTACCTGTCCACACAATCTGCCCTTTCGAAAGATCCCAACGAAAAGAG
AGACCACATGGTCCTTCTTGAGTTTGTAACAGCTGCTGGGATTACACATGGCATGGATGAACTATACAAA
TAGCATTCGTAGAATTCCAACTGAGCGCCGGTCGCTACCATTACCAACTTGTCTGGTGTCAAAAATAATA
GGGGCCGCTGTCATCAGAGTAAGTTTAAACTGAGTTCTACTAACTAACGAGTAATATTTAAATTTTCAGC
ATCTCGCGCCCGTGCCTCTGACTTCTAAGTCCAATTACTCTTCAACATCCCTACATGCTCTTTCTCCCTG
TGCTCCCACCCCCTATTTTTGTTATTATCAAAAAACTTCTCTTAATTTCTTTGTTTTTTAGCTTCTTTTA
AGTCACCTCTAACAATGAAATTGTGTAGATTCAAAAATAGAATTAATTCGTAATAAAAAGTCGAAAAAAA
TTGTGCTCCCTCCCCCCATTAATAATAATTCTATCCCAAAATCTACACAATGTTCTGTGTACACTTCTTA
TGTTTTTTACTTCTGATAAATTTTTTTGAAACATCATAGAAAAAACCGCACACAAAATACCTTATCATAT
GTTACGTTTCAGTTTATGACCGCAATTTTTATTTCTTCGCACGTCTGGGCCTCTCATGACGTCAAATCAT
GCTCATCGTGAAAAAGTTTTGGAGTATTTTTGGAATTTTTCAATCAAGTGAAAGTTTATGAAATTAATTT
TCCTGCTTTTGCTTTTTGGGGTTTCCCCTATTGTTTGTCAAGATTTCGAGGACGGCGTTTTTCTTGCTAA
AATCACAAGTATTGATGAGCACGATGCAAGAAAGATCGGAAGAAGGTTTGGGTTTGAGGCTCAGTGGAAG
GTGAGTAGAAGTTGATAATTTGAAAGTGGAGTAGTGTCTATGGGGTTTTTGCCTTAAATGACAGAATACA
TTCCCAATATACCAAACATAACTGTTTCCTACTAGTCGGCCGTACGGGCCCTTTCGTCTCGCGCGTTTCG
GTGATGACGGTGAAAACCTCTGACACATGCAGCTCCCGGAGACGGTCACAGCTTGTCTGTAAGCGGATGC
CGGGAGCAGACAAGCCCGTCAGGGCGCGTCAGCGGGTGTTGGCGGGTGTCGGGGCTGGCTTAACTATGCG
GCATCAGAGCAGATTGTACTGAGAGTGCACCATATGCGGTGTGAAATACCGCACAGATGCGTAAGGAGAA
AATACCGCATCAGGCGGCCTTAAGGGCCTCGTGATACGCCTATTTTTATAGGTTAATGTCATGATAATAA
TGGTTTCTTAGACGTCAGGTGGCACTTTTCGGGGAAATGTGCGCGGAACCCCTATTTGTTTATTTTTCTA
AATACATTCAAATATGTATCCGCTCATGAGACAATAACCCTGATAAATGCTTCAATAATATTGAAAAAGG
AAGAGTATGAGTATTCAACATTTCCGTGTCGCCCTTATTCCCTTTTTTGCGGCATTTTGCCTTCCTGTTT
TTGCTCACCCAGAAACGCTGGTGAAAGTAAAAGATGCTGAAGATCAGTTGGGTGCACGAGTGGGTTACAT
CGAACTGGATCTCAACAGCGGTAAGATCCTTGAGAGTTTTCGCCCCGAAGAACGTTTTCCAATGATGAGC
ACTTTTAAAGTTCTGCTATGTGGCGCGGTATTATCCCGTATTGACGCCGGGCAAGAGCAACTCGGTCGCC
GCATACACTATTCTCAGAATGACTTGGTTGAGTACTCACCAGTCACAGAAAAGCATCTTACGGATGGCAT
GACAGTAAGAGAATTATGCAGTGCTGCCATAACCATGAGTGATAACACTGCGGCCAACTTACTTCTGACA
ACGATCGGAGGACCGAAGGAGCTAACCGCTTTTTTGCACAACATGGGGGATCATGTAACTCGCCTTGATC
GTTGGGAACCGGAGCTGAATGAAGCCATACCAAACGACGAGCGTGACACCACGATGCCTGTAGCAATGGC
AACAACGTTGCGCAAACTATTAACTGGCGAACTACTTACTCTAGCTTCCCGGCAACAATTAATAGACTGG
ATGGAGGCGGATAAAGTTGCAGGACCACTTCTGCGCTCGGCCCTTCCGGCTGGCTGGTTTATTGCTGATA
AATCTGGAGCCGGTGAGCGTGGGTCTCGCGGTATCATTGCAGCACTGGGGCCAGATGGTAAGCCCTCCCG
TATCGTAGTTATCTACACGACGGGGAGTCAGGCAACTATGGATGAACGAAATAGACAGATCGCTGAGATA
GGTGCCTCACTGATTAAGCATTGGTAACTGTCAGACCAAGTTTACTCATATATACTTTAGATTGATTTAA
AACTTCATTTTTAATTTAAAAGGATCTAGGTGAAGATCCTTTTTGATAATCTCATGACCAAAATCCCTTA
ACGTGAGTTTTCGTTCCACTGAGCGTCAGACCCCGTAGAAAAGATCAAAGGATCTTCTTGAGATCCTTTT
TTTCTGCGCGTAATCTGCTGCTTGCAAACAAAAAAACCACCGCTACCAGCGGTGGTTTGTTTGCCGGATC
AAGAGCTACCAACTCTTTTTCCGAAGGTAACTGGCTTCAGCAGAGCGCAGATACCAAATACTGTTCTTCT
AGTGTAGCCGTAGTTAGGCCACCACTTCAAGAACTCTGTAGCACCGCCTACATACCTCGCTCTGCTAATC
CTGTTACCAGTGGCTGCTGCCAGTGGCGATAAGTCGTGTCTTACCGGGTTGGACTCAAGACGATAGTTAC
CGGATAAGGCGCAGCGGTCGGGCTGAACGGGGGGTTCGTGCACACAGCCCAGCTTGGAGCGAACGACCTA
CACCGAACTGAGATACCTACAGCGTGAGCTATGAGAAAGCGCCACGCTTCCCGAAGGGAGAAAGGCGGAC
AGGTATCCGGTAAGCGGCAGGGTCGGAACAGGAGAGCGCACGAGGGAGCTTCCAGGGGGAAACGCCTGGT
ATCTTTATAGTCCTGTCGGGTTTCGCCACCTCTGACTTGAGCGTCGATTTTTGTGATGCTCGTCAGGGGG
GCGGAGCCTATGGAAAAACGCCAGCAACGCGGCCTTTTTACGGTTCCTGGCCTTTTGCTGGCCTTTTGCT
CACATGTTCTTTCCTGCGTTATCCCCTGATTCTGTGGATAACCGTATTACCGCCTTTGAGTGAGCTGATA
CCGCTCGCCGCAGCCGAACGACCGAGCGCAGCGAGTCAGTGAGCGAGGAAGCGGAAGAGCGCCCAATACG
CAAACC
Features (pLannotate 1.2.2; 12 found; start..end, strand, type, name):
     88..109     +  protein_bind   CAP binding site: CAP binding activates transcription in the presence of cAMP. E. coli catabolite activator protein
    124..154     +  promoter       lac promoter: promoter for the E. coli lac operon
    162..178     +  protein_bind   lac operator: The lac repressor binds to the lac operator to inhibit transcription in E. coli. This inhibition can be relieved by adding lactose or isopropyl-β-D-thiogalactopyranoside (IPTG). lac repressor encoded by lacI
    356..619     +  promoter       TRE3GV promoter (fragment): 3rd-generation Tet-responsive promoter that can be activated by binding of Tet-On® 3G, optimized for retroviral and lentiviral vectors
    817..1677    +  CDS            sg25: sg25 is a basic (constitutively fluorescent) green fluorescent protein published in 1997, derived from Aequorea victoria.
   2298..2450    +  CDS            aex-5 (fragment): AEX5_CAEEL - Also known as kpc-3 From Caenorhabditis elegans.
   2578..2613    +  CDS            rop (fragment): Rop protein, which maintains plasmids at low copy number; rop
   2715..2814    +  misc_feature   bom (fragment): basis of mobility region from pBR322
   2912..3016    +  promoter       AmpR promoter: bla
   3017..3877    +  CDS            AmpR: β-lactamase; bla; confers resistance to ampicillin, carbenicillin, and related antibiotics
   4048..4636    +  rep_origin     ori: high-copy-number ColE1/pMB1/pBR322/pUC origin of replication
   4819..75      +  CDS            lacI (fragment) (across the origin): lac repressor; lacI; The lac repressor binds to the lac operator to inhibit transcription in E. coli. This inhibition can be relieved by adding lactose or isopropyl-β-D-thiogalactopyranoside (IPTG).
