[The description below was written by a language model from this plasmid's Addgene catalogue record and pLannotate feature annotations shown in this document.]
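Description:
TC358 is a 4,836 bp worm expression plasmid built on the pSM backbone that serves as a tetracycline-responsive GFP reporter for C. elegans. It is maintained in E. coli as a high-copy plasmid through a ColE1/pUC-type origin and selected with ampicillin via the bla (AmpR) gene and its own promoter. Remnants of cloning-vector sequence are also present, including a lac promoter/operator with CAP binding site, short lacI and rop fragments, and a partial bom region. These have no evident role in the worm.

The payload is described as 7XTRE-delta-pes-10-GFP: seven copies of the Tet response element placed upstream of the delta-pes-10 minimal promoter, driving GFP. The annotation detects the operator array as a fragment matching the TRE3G-type Tet-responsive promoter, followed by an 861 bp Aequorea-derived GFP reading frame (matched to the variant sg25). The pes-10 minimal promoter itself is not annotated but would lie in the gap between these two features. A short match to C. elegans aex-5 downstream of GFP probably reflects worm genomic sequence in the 3' region of the cassette, though the record does not identify a 3' UTR.

A basal promoter of this kind should give little expression on its own, so GFP output should depend on a Tet-controlled transactivator binding the TRE repeats. The transactivator is not encoded here and must be supplied from a separate driver construct. The associated publication describes a Tet/Q hybrid system for controlling transgene expression in C. elegans, which fits use of TC358 as the reporter for testing inducible activation. The depositor and sequencing-derived records are the same length and carry identical features, differing only in their start coordinate.
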