Addgene plasmid #122613: TC358
Purpose: TRE-delta-pes-10-GFP
Depositing lab: Tian Chi. Depositing organization: ShanghaiTech University. Publication: A Tet/Q Hybrid System for Robust and Versatile Control of Transgene Expression in C. elegans. Mao S, Qi Y, Zhu H, Huang X, Zou Y, Chi T. iScience. 2019 Jan 25;11:224-237. doi: 10.1016/j.isci.2018.12.023. Epub 2018 Dec 27. PubMed 30634168.
Backbone
  Vector backbone: pSM
  Vector type: Worm Expression
Growth in bacteria
  Bacterial resistance: Ampicillin, 100 μg/mL
  Growth temperature: 37°C
  Growth strain: NEB Stable
  Copy number: High Copy
Gene/Insert
  Gene/Insert name: 7XTRE-delta-pes-10-GFP (alt name: TRE-delta-pes-10-GFP)
  Species: C. elegans (nematode)
  Cloning method: Unknown
Terms and licenses: Academic/Nonprofit Terms; Industry Terms: Not Available to Industry
How to cite: TC358 was a gift from Tian Chi (Addgene plasmid # 122613 ; http://n2t.net/addgene:122613 ; RRID:Addgene_122613)
